>Addgene plasmid #187135 | pDARMO_CMVT_3xFLAG-HUWE1_delta169-189 | addgene full sequence | sequence record 369424 | Addgene NGS Result
GAATATAGTCTTTACATGCCCTTGGCCACGCCCCTCTTTAATACGACGGGCAATTTGCACTTCAGAAAAT
GAAGAGTTTGCTTTAGCCATAACAAAAGTCCAGTATGCTTTTTCACAGCATAACTGGACTGATTTCAGTT
TACAACTATTCTGTCTAGTTTAAGACTTTATTGTCATAGTTTAGATCTATTTTGTTCAGTTTAAGACTTT
ATTGTCCGCCCACACCCGCTTACGCAGGGCATCTGCGCATCCACAGGAAGCCGTAAAAAGGCCGCGTTGC
TGGCGTTTTTCCATAGGCTCCGCCCCCCTGACGAGCATCACAAAAATCGACGCTCAAGTCAGAGGTGGCG
AAACCCGACAGGACTATAAAGATACCAGGCGTTTCCCCCTGGAAGCTCCCTCGTGCGCTCTCCTGTTCCG
ACCCTGCCGCTTACCGGATACCTGTCCGCCTTTCTCCCTTCGGGAAGCGTGGCGCTTTCTCATAGCTCAC
GCTGTAGGTATCTCAGTTCGGTGTAGGTCGTTCGCTCCAAGCTGGGCTGTGTGCACGAACCCCCCGTTCA
GCCCGACCGCTGCGCCTTATCCGGTAACTATCGTCTTGAGTCCAACCCGGTAAGACACGACTTATCGCCA
CTGGCAGCAGCCACTGGTAACAGGATTAGCAGAGCGAGGTATGTAGGCGGTGCTACAGAGTTCTTGAAGT
GGTGGCCTAACTACGGCTACACTAGAAGAACAGTATTTGGTATCTGCGCTCTGCTGAAGCCAGTTACCTT
CGGAAAAAGAGTTGGTAGCTCTTGATCCGGCAAACAAACCACCGCTGGTAGCGGTGGTTTTTTTGTTTGC
AAGCAGCAGATTACGCGCAGAAAAAAAGGATCTCAAGAAGATCCTTTGATCTTTTCTACGGGGTCTGACG
CTTATTACCAATGCTTAATCAGTGAGGCACCTATCTCAGCGATCTGTCTATTTCGTTCATCCATAGTTGC
CTGACTCCCCGTCGTGTAGATAACTACGATACGGGAGGGCTTACCATCTGGCCCCAGTGCTGCAATGATA
CCGCGTGACCCACGCTCACCGGCTCCAGATTTATCAGCAATAAACCAGCCAGCCGGAAGGGCCGAGCGCA
GAAGTGGTCCTGCAACTTTATCCGCCTCCATCCAGTCTATTAATTGTTGCCGGGAAGCTAGAGTAAGTAG
TTCGCCAGTTAATAGTTTGCGCAACGTTGTTGCCATTGCTACAGGCATCGTGGTGTCACGCTCGTCGTTT
GGTATGGCTTCATTCAGCTCCGGTTCCCAACGATCAAGGCGAGTTACATGATCCCCCATGTTGTGCAAAA
AAGCGGTTAGCTCCTTCGGTCCTCCGATCGTTGTCAGAAGTAAGTTGGCCGCAGTGTTATCACTCATGGT
TATGGCAGCACTGCATAATTCTCTTACTGTCATGCCATCCGTAAGATGCTTTTCTGTGACTGGTGAGTAC
TCAACCAAGTCATTCTGAGAATAGTGTATGCGGCGACCGAGTTGCTCTTGCCCGGCGTCAATACGGGATA
ATACCGCGCCACATAGCAGAACTTTAAAAGTGCTCATCATTGGAAAACGTTCTTCGGGGCGAAAACTCTC
AAGGATCTTACCGCTGTTGAGATCCAGTTCGATGTAACCCACTCGTGCACCCAACTGATCTTCAGCATCT
TTTACTTTCACCAGCGTTTCTGGGTGAGCAAAAACAGGAAGGCAAAATGCCGCAAAAAAGGGAATAAGGG
CGACACGGAAATGTTGAATACTCATACTCTTCCTTTTTCAATATTATTGAAGCATTTATCAGGGTTATTG
TCTCATGAGCGGATACATATTTGAATGTATTTAGGACCCAAGTCAACCGGTTGTGGGCGGACAAAATAGT
TGGGAACTGGGAGGGGTGGAAATGGAGTTTTTAAGGATTATTTAGGGAAGAGTGACAAAATAGATGGGAA
CTGGGTGTAGCGTCGTAAGCTAATACGAAAATTAAAAATGACAAAATAGTTTGGAACTAGATTTCACTTA
TCTGGTTCAGCCTGCGGTCCGGATTCGCCCTTAAGCTAGCTAGTTATTAATAGTAATCAATTACGGGGTC
ATTAGTTCATAGCCCATATATGGAGTTCCGCGTTACATAACTTACGGTAAATGGCCCGCCTGGCTGACCG
CCCAACGACCCCCGCCCATTGACGTCAATAATGACGTATGTTCCCATAGTAACGCCAATAGGGACTTTCC
ATTGACGTCAATGGGTGGAGTATTTACGGTAAACTGCCCACTTGGCAGTACATCAAGTGTATCATATGCC
AAGTACGCCCCCTATTGACGTCAATGACGGTAAATGGCCCGCCTGGCATTATGCCCAGTACATGACCTTA
TGGGACTTTCCTACTTGGCAGTACATCTACGTATTAGTCATTGCTATTACCATGGTGATGCGGTTTTGGC
AGTACATCAATGGGCGTGGATAGCGGTTTGACTCACGGGGATTTCCAAGTCTCCACCCCATTGACGTCAA
TGGGAGTTTGTTTTGGCACCAAAATCAACGGGACTTTCCAAAATGTCGTAACAACTCCGCCCCATTGACG
CAAATGGGCGGTAGGCGTGTACGGTGGGAGGTCTATATAAGCAGAGCTGGTTTAGTGAACCGTCAGATCC
TCACTCTCTTCCGCCTCGCTGTCTGCGAGGGCCAGCTGTTGGGCTCGCGGTTGAGGACAAACTCTTCGCG
GTCTTTCCAGTACTCTTGGATCGGAAACCCGTCGGCCTCCGAACGGTACTCCGCCACCGAGGGACCTGAG
CGAGTCCGCATCGACCGGATCGGAAAACCTCTCGAGAAAGGCGTCTAACCAGTCACAGTCGCAAGGTAGG
CTGAGCACCGTGGCGGGCGGCAGCGGGTGGCGGTCGGGGTTGTTTCTGGCGGAGGTGCTGCTGATGATGT
AATTAAAGTAGGCGGTGTTGACACCGCGGATGGTCGAGGTGAGGTGTGGCAGGCTTGAGATCCAGCTGTT
GGGGTGAGTACTCCCTCTCAAAAGCGGGCATTACTTCTGCGCTAAGATTGTCAGTTTCCAAAAACGAGGA
GGATTTGATATTCACCTGGCCCGATCTGGCCATACACTTGAGTGACAATGACATCCACTTTGCCTTTCTC
TCCACAGGTGTCCACTCCCAGGTCCAAAGTTGGCCAGGCCTAGTTGGCCAGGCCTAGTGCCGCCACCATG
GGTGACTACAAAGACCATGACGGTGATTATAAAGATCATGACATTGATTACAAGGATGACGATGACAAGG
GCGGTGGTAGCGGTGGGCTGGAAGTTCTGTTCCAGGGGCCCGTCGACATGAAAGTAGACAGGACTAAACT
GAAGAAGACACCTACTGAGGCTCCTGCAGACTGCAGAGCCTTAATAGACAAACTCAAAGTTTGTAATGAT
GAGCAACTTCTCTTGGAACTGCAGCAGATCAAAACATGGAACATTGGAAAGTGCGAGTTATATCACTGGG
TGGACCTGTTGGACCGCTTCGATGGAATACTGGCAGATGCTGGACAGACAGTGGAGAATATGTCATGGAT
GCTCGTATGTGATAGGCCAGAAAGAGAGCAACTGAAAATGCTTCTCTTGGCTGTGTTGAACTTCACAGCC
TTGCTCATTGAGTACAGCTTTTCCCGGCATCTGTACAGTTCCATAGAGCATTTGACAACTTTATTGGCTT
CCTCTGATATGCAAGTGGTGCTGGCAGTCCTCAATCTCCTATATGTATTTAGCAAAAGATCAAACTACAT
CACTCGTCTGGGATCTGACAAGAGGACCCCGCTGCTAACTCGGCTACAACATTTGGCAGAGAAATATCCA
CCCAGTGCAACTACACTACACTTTGAATTCTATGCAGATCCTGGGGCCGAGGTCAAAATTGAGAAAAGGA
CAACTAGTAACACACTACATTATATTCACATAGAGCAACTTGACAAGATTTCAGAAAGCCCTTCTGAAAT
CATGGAATCTCTTACCAAAATGTACAGCATTCCTAAGGATAAGCAGATGCTGTTATTTACACACATACGA
CTGGCCCATGGCTTTTCTAATCACAGGAAGCGATTGCAGGCAGTTCAGGCCAGACTGCATGCAATATCTA
TATTAGTGTATTCCAATGCCTTGCAGGAATCAGCAAACAGTATCTTGTATAATGGCTTGATAGAGGAGTT
AGTGGACGTGCTGCAAATAACGGATAAGCAGCTTATGGAGATTAAAGCAGCTTCTTTACGAACATTAACA
TCAATTGTCCACTTGGAGAGAACTCCCAAACTCAGCAGTATTATTGACTGTACTGGAACTGCCTCCTACC
ATGGATTTTTGCCAGTGCTTGTAAGGAACTGTATCCAGGCCATGATTGATCCTTCCATGGATCCATACCC
TCACCAGTTTGCCACTGCTCTCTTCTCTTTTTTATACCATCTGGCCAGCTACGATGCTGGTGGTGAAGCC
TTGGTCTCCTGTGGAATGATGGAAGCCTTATTGAAGGTCATAAAGTTTCTTGGCGATGAACAGGACCAGA
TAACATTTGTCACCAGAGCCGTCAGAGTGGTTGACCTTATCACCAACCTGGATATGGCAGCTTTTCAATC
CCATAGTGGACTTTCTATCTTCATTTATAGACTTGAGCATGAAGTAGATCTGTGCCGAAAAGAATGTCCG
TTTGTGATCAAGCCAAAGATCCAGAGACCCAATACTACACAAGAAGGAGAGGAAATGGAAACTGATATGG
ATGGAGTCCAGTGTATTCCACAACGAGCAGCACTTCTGAAATCCATGTTGAATTTCCTCAAGAAGGCCAT
CCAAGACCCTGCTTTCTCAGATGGCATACGACATGTGATGGATGGTTCTCTGCCTACCTCCCTGAAACAC
ATCATCAGCAATGCAGAATACTATGGCCCATCACTCTTCCTCCTAGCTACTGAAGTGGTGACTGTGTTTG
TATTTCAAGAACCATCACTGCTCTCCTCACTCCAGGACAATGGATTGACAGATGTCATGCTGCATGCACT
GCTTATCAAAGATGTTCCTGCTACCCGTGAAGTCCTTGGCTCCCTCCCAAATGTATTCAGTGCACTCTGT
TTGAATGCCCGAGGTCTTCAGTCTTTTGTTCAGTGTCAGCCTTTTGAACGCCTCTTCAAAGTTCTTCTGT
CTCCAGATTACCTCCCAGCCATGCGGAGGAGGAGAAGTTCTGATCCCCTTGGGGATACTGCATCCAACCT
GGGGAGTGCTGTCGATGAGCTCATGAGACATCAGCCCACCCTTAAAACAGATGCAACGACTGCCATCATC
AAGTTACTTGAAGAAATCTGTAATCTTGGAAGGGACCCCAAATACATCTGTCAGAAGCCATCGATCCAGA
AGGCAGATGGCACTGCCACTGCTCCTCCCCCAAGGTCTAATCATGCCGCAGAAGAAGCCTCTAGTGAGGA
TGAGGAGGAAGAGGAAGTACAGGCCATGCAGAGCTTTAATTCTACCCAGCAAAATGAAACTGAGCCTAAT
CAGCAGGTTGTTGGTACAGAGGAACGTATTCCTATTCCCCTCATGGATTACATCCTTAATGTGATGAAAT
TTGTGGAATCTATTCTGAGCAACAATACAACAGATGACCACTGCCAGGAATTTGTGAATCAGAAAGGACT
GTTGCCTTTGGTTACCATTTTGGGTCTTCCCAATCTGCCCATTGACTTTCCCACATCTGCTGCCTGTCAG
GCTGTTGCAGGTGTCTGCAAATCCATATTGACACTGTCACATGAACCCAAAGTCCTTCAAGAGGGTCTCC
TTCAGTTGGACTCCATCCTCTCCTCCCTGGAGCCCTTACACCGCCCCATTGAATCCCCTGGGGGCTCAGT
GTTGTTGCGAGAACTGGCTTGCGCAGGCAATGTTGCTGATGCTACCCTCTCAGCCCAGGCCACACCTCTG
CTGCATGCACTCACTGCTGCCCATGCCTACATCATGATGTTTGTTCATACTTGCAGAGTTGGACAGAGTG
AAATTCGTTCCATCTCCGTAAACCAGTGGGGCTCTCAATTGGGTCTGAGTGTTTTGAGCAAGCTGAGCCA
GTTATACTGTTCCCTGGTGTGGGAAAGCACTGTCCTCCTCTCTCTGTGTACCCCAAACAGCCTACCATCT
GGGTGTGAATTTGGCCAGGCAGATATGCAGAAACTGGTTCCAAAGGATGAGAAGGCAGGTACGACCCAGG
GCGGAAAAAGATCAGATGGGGAACAGGATGGAGCAGCTGGAAGTATGGATGCTTCTACCCAGGGCTTATT
AGAAGGCATTGGGCTAGATGGTGACACATTGGCTCCCATGGAGACAGATGAACCTACTGCTTCAGACTCT
AAGGGCAAATCTAAAATCACACCAGCAATGGCTGCCAGAATTAAGCAAATCAAGCCTTTGTTATCAGCTT
CCTCCAGATTAGGCCGAGCACTTGCTGAGCTATTTGGACTTCTTGTTAAACTTTGTGTGGGATCTCCTGT
CCGCCAGAGAAGGAGCCATCATGCTGCCAGCACCACTACAGCACCGACACCTGCCGCGCGATCAACAGCC
TCAGCTCTCACTAAGCTCTTGACTAAGGGGTTATCTTGGCAGCCCCCACCATATACACCTACTCCCCGAT
TCAGGCTGACATTCTTCATCTGTTCAGTTGGTTTCACATCCCCAATGCTGTTTGATGAGAGGAAGTATCC
CTACCACCTCATGCTGCAAAAATTTCTCTGCTCCGGAGGCCACAATGCTCTTTTTGAAACTTTCAACTGG
GCTCTGTCCATGGGAGGTAAAGTTCCTGTTTCTGAGGGATTGGAACACTCAGACTTGCCTGATGGCACAG
GAGAATTCCTAGATGCCTGGCTTATGCTGGTGGAGAAGATGGTGAATCCCACCACGGTGCTTGAATCTCC
ACATTCGCTGCCTGCCAAATTGCCTGGAGGTGTCCAGAACTTTCCCCAGTTCAGTGCACTGCGCTTCCTT
GTGGTAACTCAGAAAGCAGCCTTTACTTGCATCAAAAACTTATGGAACCGGAAACCCCTGAAGGTATATG
GTGGACGAATGGCTGAATCGATGCTGGCCATTCTATGCCACATCCTCCGAGGAGAACCTGTGATTCGAGA
GAGACTAAGCAAGGAGAAGGAGGGGTCTCGAGGAGAAGAGGATACAGGGCAAGAGGAAGGTGGCTCCCGC
CGGGAACCTCAAGTCAACCAGCAACAACTGCAACAGCTCATGGACATGGGCTTCACAAGGGAACATGCAA
TGGAGGCACTGTTGAACACCAGCACCATGGAGCAGGCCACAGAGTACCTTTTAACCCACCCTCCTCCAAT
CATGGGAGGAGTTGTTCGGGATCTCAGCATGTCTGAAGAGGACCAGATGATGAGAGCAATTGCTATGTCT
CTGGGACAGGATATTCCAATGGATCAAAGGGCAGAGTCACCTGAGGAAGTTGCTTGCCGGAAGGAGGAAG
AGGAACGGAAAGCTCGGGAAAAGCAGGAGGAGGAAGAGGCTAAATGTCTAGAGAAGTTCCAGGATGCTGA
CCCGTTGGAACAAGATGAGCTCCACACTTTCACAGATACTATGTTGCCAGGCTGCTTCCACCTTCTTGAT
GAGCTGCCAGACACAGTATACCGTGTGTGTGACCTGATCATGACAGCAATCAAACGTAATGGAGCAGATT
ATCGTGACATGATTCTGAAGCAAGTAGTCAATCAGGTGTGGGAAGCTGCTGATGTATTGATCAAAGCTGC
TCTTCCCCTGACAACAAGTGACACAAAAACCGTGTCAGAGTGGATAAGTCAGATGGCCACACTGCCCCAG
GCCTCCAATTTGGCTACTAGAATCTTGCTTTTAACGCTACTTTTTGAGGAGTTGAAGCTACCTTGTGCTT
GGGTGGTTGAATCAAGTGGCATCCTTAATGTCCTAATCAAACTCTTGGAAGTGGTTCAGCCCTGCCTCCA
GGCAGCCAAGGAGCAGAAGGAAGTCCAGACCCCAAAGTGGATCACACCAGTGTTGCTCCTGATTGATTTC
TATGAAAAGACAGCCATCTCCTCAAAAAGGAGAGCCCAGATGACTAAGTACCTGCAATCCAACAGCAACA
ACTGGCGCTGGTTTGATGATCGCTCTGGGCGTTGGTGTAGTTACAGTGCAAGCAACAATAGCACTATTGA
TTCTGCCTGGAAATCTGGAGAGACAAGCGTGCGATTCACTGCAGGCCGAAGAAGATACACGGTCCAATTC
ACTACAATGGTGCAGGTTAATGAGGAAACAGGGAACCGACGCCCTGTGATGCTGACTCTCCTCAGGGTAC
CTCGGCTGAATAAAAATTCAAAAAACAGCAATGGACAGGAACTAGAGAAGACGCTGGAAGAAAGCAAAGA
AATGGATATCAAACGTAAAGAAAATAAAGGCAATGATACCCCTTTGGCCCTAGAGAGTACAAACACTGAA
AAGGAGACAAGCCTGGAGGAAACAAAAATCGGGGAGATCCTGATCCAGGGCTTGACAGAAGATATGGTGA
CTGTTTTAATCCGGGCCTGCGTGAGCATGCTGGGAGTCCCTGTGGACCCAGATACTTTGCATGCCACCCT
TCGTCTCTGTCTGAGGCTCACCCGGGACCACAAATATGCCATGATGTTTGCAGAACTGAAGAGTACCCGC
ATGATCTTGAATTTGACCCAGAGCTCAGGCTTCAATGGGTTTACTCCCCTGGTCACCCTTCTCTTAAGAC
ACATCATTGAGGACCCCTGTACCCTTCGTCATACCATGGAAAAGGTTGTTCGCTCAGCAGCTACAAGTGG
AGCTGGTAGCACTACCTCTGGTGTTGTGTCTGGCAGCCTCGGCTCTCGGGAGATCAACTACATCCTTCGT
GTCCTTGGGCCAGCCGCATGCCGCAATCCAGACATATTCACAGAAGTGGCCAACTGCTGTATCCGCATCG
CCCTTCCTGCCCCTCGAGGCTCAGGAACTGCTTCAGATGATGAATTTGAGAATCTTAGAATTAAAGGCCC
TAATGCTGTACAGCTGGTGAAGACCACCCCTTTGAAGCCCTCACCTCTGCCTGTCATCCCTGATACTATC
AAGGAAGTGATCTATGATATGCTGAATGCTCTGGCTGCATACCATGCTCCAGAGGAAGCCGATAAATCTG
ATCCTAAACCTGGGGTTATGACCCAAGAGGTTGGCCAGCTCCTGCAAGACATGGGTGATGATGTATACCA
GCAGTACCGGTCACTTACGCGTCAGAGCAGTGACTTTGATACGCAGTCAGGTTTTTCCATTAATAGTCAG
GTCTTTGCTGCAGATGGTGCCTCCACTGAGACTTCCGCATCTGGGACCTCCCAAGGAGAGGCTTCAACTC
CAGAGGAGTCTCGAGATGGGAAGAAAGATAAAGAAGGGGACCGGGCCTCTGAGGAAGGCAAACAGAAAGG
CAAGGGCAGCAAACCTTTAATGCCTACCTCCACTATCCTTCGTCTTCTGGCAGAGTTGGTGAGGTCCTAT
GTTGGTATTGCTACCCTGATTGCCAACTACAGCTACACTGTGGGCCAGTCTGAACTGATCAAAGAGGACT
GCAGTGTGCTAGCTTTTGTTCTGGACCACCTGCTCCCACATACCCAGAATGCAGAAGACAAGGACACCCC
TGCCTTGGCCCGCCTGTTCCTCGCAAGCCTGGCTGCTGCAGGGAGTGGCACAGATGCCCAGGTGGCCCTA
GTGAATGAAGTAAAAGCAGCCCTTGGACGGGCACTGGCTATGGCTGAGAGTACAGAGAAACATGCCAGGC
TTCAGGCAGTGATGTGTATCATCAGTACTATCATGGAGTCCTGCCCCTCCACCTCCAGCTTCTACAGCAG
TGCCACAGCGAAGACCCAGCACAATGGCATGAACAACATCATTCGGCTTTTCCTGAAGAAGGGACTGGTT
AATGACCTGGCCAGAGTACCTCACAGCTTAGACCTGTCCAGTCCCAACATGGCCAACACAGTCAATGCTG
CTCTGAAGCCTTTGGAAACACTTTCCCGGATTGTGAACCAGCCCAGTAGCCTTTTTGGCAGCAAGAGTGC
TTCTAGCAAGAACAAGTCTGAGCAGGATGCCCAAGGAGCCTCTCAAGATTCCAGTAGCAACCAGCAGGAC
CCAGGCGAGCCTGGGGAAGCAGAAGTGCAGGAGGAGGATCATGATGTCACTCAGACAGAGGTGGCAGATG
GGGATATCATGGATGGGGAGGCTGAAACCGACTCAGTGGTGATTGCTGGGCAGCCTGAGGTGCTCAGTTC
ACAAGAGATGCAGGTTGAGAATGAGCTGGAGGACCTGATAGATGAGTTGCTTGAGAGGGATGGCGGATCT
GGGAACAGTACAATTATAGTGAGCAGAAGTGGAGAGGATGAATCACAAGAGGACGTGCTGATGGATGAAG
CTCCTTCCAACCTCAGCCAAGCTTCCACCTTGCAGGCCAACCGAGAAGATTCCATGAATATCCTGGACCC
TGAGGATGAGGAGGAGCACACTCAGGAAGAGGACAGCAGTGGCAGTAACGAGGATGAGGATGATAGTCAG
GATGAAGAGGAGGAGGAGGAGGAAGATGAGGAAGATGATCAGGAGGATGATGAAGGTGAAGAGGGAGATG
AAGACGATGACGACGATGGCTCTGAGATGGAATTGGATGAGGATTATCCTGATATGAACGCTTCTCCCTT
GGTCCGATTTGAGCGCTTTGACCGGGAGGATGATCTCATCATTGAGTTTGACAACATGTTCTCCAGTGCT
ACAGACATCCCCCCATCCCCAGGAAATATCCCTACCACCCATCCACTGATGGTGCGCCATGCAGACCACA
GTTCTCTGACACTGGGCAGTGGCTCTTCAACAACTCGTCTCACCCAGGGCATCGGGCGCAGTCAGAGGAC
CCTAAGGCAGCTGACGGCCAATACTGGCCACACCATTCATGTTCACTACCCTGGGAATCGCCAGCCCAAC
CCTCCTCTTATACTGCAGAGGTTGCTTGGTCCCTCAGCTGCTGCTGACATCCTTCAGCTGAGCAGCAGCC
TTCCCCTACAAAGCCGGGGTCGGGCCCGCCTCCTGGTAGGCAACGATGACGTCCACATCATCGCCCGTTC
TGATGATGAGCTGCTGGATGACTTTTTCCATGATCAGAGCACAGCTACCAGCCAAGCAGGAACCCTGTCC
AGCATCCCCACAGCCCTGACCCGCTGGACAGAAGAATGCAAAGTTCTCGATGCTGAGAGCATGCATGACT
GTGTTTCAGTGGTTAAAGTGTCCATTGTCAATCACCTGGAATTCCTGAGGGATGAGGAGCTGGAAGAAAG
GCGAGAGAAGCGCAGGAAACAACTGGCTGAGGAAGAAACAAAGATAACTGATAAAGGCAAAGAAGATAAG
GAGAACAGGGATCAGAGTGCACAGTGTACTGCATCTAAGTCAAATGACTCCACTGAACAGAATCTCTCAG
ATGGGACGCCTATGCCTGACAGCTACCCAACAACCCCATCTTCAACTGATGCAGCTACATCTGAGTCCAA
GGAGACCCTTGGCACTCTGCAATCCTCACAACAGCAACCAACACTCCCAACCCCACCAGCTTTGGGAGAG
GTTCCTCAGGAGCTGCAGTCTCCAGCTGGAGAAGGGGGCAGCTCTACACAGCTATTGATGCCTGTAGAGC
CAGAGGAATTGGGTCCCACAAGGCCAAGTGGGGAAGCAGAAACAACTCAGATGGAGTTATCCCCAGCTCC
CACTATAACCTCACTTTCCCCAGAGAGAGCTGAGGATTCTGATGCACTGACGGCTGTCAGCAGTCAGCTA
GAAGGCTCTCCTATGGATACAAGCAGCCTGGCTTCCTGTACCTTAGAGGAGGCTGTGGGTGACACTTCAG
CAGCTGGCAGTTCTGAGCAGCCCAGAGCAGGCAGCTCCACTCCTGGGGATGCCCCACCAGCTGTGGCGGA
AGTGCAAGGCAGGAGTGATGGGTCAGGGGAATCTGCCCAGCCACCTGAGGACAGCTCCCCACCTGCATCC
TCTGAGAGCTCTTCCACCAGAGATTCTGCCGTGGCCATTTCTGGCGCCGATTCCCGAGGAATCCTAGAAG
AGCCGTTGCCTTCAACAAGCAGTGAAGAAGAAGATCCCCTTGCGGGTATCAGTCTCCCTGAAGGTGTGGA
CCCCTCTTTTCTGGCTGCCCTGCCTGATGACATCCGTCGGGAAGTTCTACAGAACCAGCTAGGCATTCGT
CCACCAACCCGGACTGCCCCCTCCACAAATAGCTCAGCGCCTGCAGTGGTGGGGAATCCTGGTGTGACTG
AGGTGAGTCCCGAGTTTCTTGCGGCACTGCCACCCGCGATCCAAGAGGAAGTACTGGCACAGCAGAGAGC
TGAGCAGCAGCGACGAGAACTAGCACAGAATGCCAGCTCAGACACCCCTATGGACCCTGTGACCTTCATC
CAGACTCTGCCCTCAGACCTGCGCCGTAGTGTCCTAGAGGATATGGAGGACAGTGTGTTAGCTGTGATGC
CACCTGACATTGCAGCTGAGGCTCAAGCCCTGAGACGAGAGCAAGAAGCCCGGCAGCGACAGCTCATGCA
TGAGCGTCTGTTTGGGCACAGTAGCACCTCCGCACTCTCTGCTATTCTCCGAAGCCCGGCTTTCACCAGT
CGCTTAAGTGGCAACCGTGGGGTCCAGTATACTCGCCTTGCTGTGCAGAGAGGTGGCACCTTCCAGATGG
GGGGTAGCAGCAGCCATAACAGGCCTTCTGGCAGTAATGTAGATACTCTCCTCCGCCTCCGAGGACGGCT
CCTTCTGGACCACGAAGCCCTTTCTTGTCTCTTGGTCCTACTTTTTGTGGATGAGCCAAAGCTCAATACT
AGCCGTCTACACCGAGTACTGAGAAATCTCTGCTACCATGCCCAGACCCGCCACTGGGTCATCCGCAGTC
TGCTCTCCATCTTGCAGCGCAGCAGTGAGAGTGAGCTATGCATTGAAACACCCAAACTCACTACAAGTGA
GGAAAAGGGCAAAAAGTCGAGCAAGAGCTGTGGGTCAAGTAGCCATGAGAACCGTCCCCTGGACCTGCTA
CACAAGATGGAGTCAAAGAGCTCCAACCAGCTTTCCTGGCTCTCAGTATCCATGGATGCAGCCCTAGGCT
GCAGGACTAATATATTTCAGATCCAGCGTTCAGGGGGGCGTAAACATACCGAGAAGCATGCAAGCGGTGG
CTCCACCGTCCACATCCATCCCCAAGCTGCTCCTGTTGTCTGCAGACACGTTTTGGATACACTCATTCAA
TTGGCCAAGGTATTTCCCAGCCACTTCACACAGCAGCGGACCAAAGAAACAAACTGTGAGAGTGATCGGG
AAAGGGGCAATAAGGCCTGTAGCCCATGCTCCTCACAGTCCTCCAGCAGTGGCATTTGCACAGACTTCTG
GGACTTATTGGTAAAACTGGACAACATGAATGTCAGCCGGAAAGGCAAGAACTCCGTGAAGTCAGTGCCA
GTGAGCGCTGGCGGTGAGGGGGAAACCTCTCCATACAGCCTCGAGGCCTCTCCACTGGGGCAGCTCATGA
ACATGTTGTCACACCCAGTCATCCGCCGGAGCTCTCTCTTAACTGAGAAACTCCTCAGACTCCTTTCTCT
CATCTCAATTGCTCTCCCAGAAAACAAGGTGTCAGAAGCACAGGCTAATTCTGGCAGCGGTGCTTCCTCC
ACCACCACTGCCACCTCAACCACATCTACCACCACCACCACTGCCGCCTCCACCACGCCCACACCCCCTA
CTGCACCCACCCCTGTCACTTCTGCTCCAGCCCTGGTTGCTGCCACGGCTATTTCCACCATTGTCGTAGC
TGCTTCGACCACAGTGACTACCCCCACGACTGCTACCACTACTGTTTCAATTTCTCCCACTACTAAGGGC
AGCAAATCTCCAGCGAAGGTGAGTGATGGGGGCAGCAGCAGTACAGACTTTAAGATGGTGTCCTCTGGCC
TCACTGAAAACCAGCTACAGCTCTCTGTAGAGGTGTTGACATCCCACTCTTGTTCTGAGGAAGGCTTAGA
GGATGCAGCCAACGTACTACTGCAGCTCTCCCGGGGGGACTCTGGGACCCGGGACACTGTTCTCAAGCTG
CTACTGAATGGAGCCCGCCATCTGGGTTATACCCTTTGTAAACAAATAGGTACCCTGCTGGCCGAGCTGC
GGGAATACAACCTCGAGCAGCAGCGGCGAGCCCAATGTGAAACCCTCTCTCCTGATGGCCTGCCTGAGGA
GCAGCCACAGACCACCAAGCTGAAGGGCAAAATGCAGAGCAGGTTTGACATGGCTGAGAATGTGGTAATT
GTGGCATCTCAGAAGCGACCTTTGGGTGGCCGGGAGCTCCAGCTGCCTTCTATGTCCATGTTGACATCCA
AGACATCTACCCAGAAGTTCTTCTTGAGGGTACTACAGGTCATCATCCAGCTCCGGGACGACACGCGCCG
GGCTAACAAGAAAGCCAAGCAGACAGGCAGGCTAGGTTCCTCCGGTTTAGGCTCAGCTAGCAGCATCCAG
GCAGCTGTTCGGCAGCTGGAGGCTGAGGCTGATGCCATTATACAAATGGTACGTGAGGGTCAAAGGGCGC
GGAGACAGCAACAAGCAGCAACGTCGGAGTCTAGCCAGTCAGAGGCGTCTGTCCGGAGGGAGGAATCACC
CATGGATGTGGACCAGCCATCTCCCAGTGCTCAAGATACTCAATCCATTGCCTCCGATGGAACCCCACAG
GGGGAGAAGGAAAAGGAAGAAAGACCACCTGAGTTACCCCTGCTCAGCGAGCAGCTGAGTTTGGACGAGC
TGTGGGACATGCTTGGGGAGTGTCTAAAGGAACTAGAGGAATCCCATGACCAGCATGCGGTGCTAGTGCT
ACAGCCTGCTGTCGAGGCCTTCTTTCTGGTCCATGCCACAGAGCGGGAGAGCAAGCCTCCTGTCCGAGAC
ACCCGTGAGAGCCAGCTGGCACACATCAAGGACGAGCCTCCTCCACTCTCCCCTGCCCCCTTAACCCCAG
CCACGCCTTCCTCCCTTGACCCATTCTTCTCCCGGGAGCCCTCATCTATGCACATCTCCTCAAGCCTGCC
CCCTGACACACAGAAGTTCCTTCGCTTTGCAGAGACTCACCGCACTGTGTTAAACCAGATCCTACGGCAG
TCCACGACCCACCTTGCTGATGGGCCTTTTGCTGTCCTGGTAGACTACATTCGTGTCCTCGACTTTGATG
TCAAGCGCAAATATTTCCGCCAAGAGCTGGAGCGTTTAGATGAGGGGCTCCGGAAAGAAGACATGGCTGT
GCATGTCCGTCGTGACCATGTGTTTGAAGACTCCTATCGTGAGCTGCATCGCAAATCCCCCGAAGAAATG
AAGAATCGATTGTATATAGTATTTGAAGGAGAAGAAGGGCAGGATGCTGGCGGGCTCCTGCGGGAGTGGT
ATATGATCATCTCTCGAGAGATGTTTAACCCTATGTATGCCTTGTTCCGTACCTCACCTGGTGATCGAGT
CACCTACACCATCAATCCATCTTCCCACTGCAACCCCAACCATCTGTCCTATTTTAAATTTGTCGGACGC
ATTGTGGCCAAAGCTGTATATGACAACCGTCTTCTGGAGTGCTACTTTACTCGATCCTTTTACAAACACA
TCTTGGGCAAGTCAGTCAGATATACAGATATGGAGAGTGAAGATTACCACTTCTACCAAGGTCTGGTTTA
TCTGCTGGAAAATGATGTCTCCACACTAGGCTATGACCTCACCTTCAGCACTGAGGTCCAAGAGTTTGGA
GTTTGTGAAGTTCGTGACCTCAAACCCAATGGGGCCAACATCTTGGTAACAGAGGAGAATAAGAAGGAGT
ATGTACACCTGGTATGCCAGATGAGAATGACAGGAGCCATCCGCAAGCAGTTGGCGGCTTTCTTAGAAGG
CTTCTATGAGATCATTCCAAAGCGCCTCATTTCCATCTTCACTGAGCAGGAGTTAGAGCTGCTTATATCA
GGACTGCCCACCATTGACATCGATGATCTGAAATCCAACACTGAATACCACAAGTACCAGTCCAACTCTA
TTCAGATCCAGTGGTTCTGGAGAGCATTGCGTTCTTTCGATCAAGCTGACCGTGCCAAGTTCCTCCAGTT
TGTCACGGGTACTTCCAAGGTACCCCTGCAAGGCTTTGCTGCCCTCGAAGGCATGAATGGCATTCAGAAG
TTTCAGATCCATCGAGATGATAGGTCCACAGATCGCCTGCCTTCAGCTCACACATGTTTTAATCAGCTGG
ATCTGCCTGCCTATGAGAGCTTTGAGAAGCTCCGCCACATGCTACTGTTGGCTATCCAGGAGTGCTCTGA
AGGCTTTGGGCTGGCCTAATAAGCGGCCGCTGATGATAATGGCCTGTGGCCGTAATGGCCTGTGGCCGTA
AAATCAACCTCTGGATTACAAAATTTGTGAAAGATTGACTGGTATTCTTAACTATGTTGCTCCTTTTACG
CTATGTGGATACGCTGCTTTAATGCCTTTGTATCATGCTATTGCTTCCCGTATGGCTTTCATTTTCTCCT
CCTTGTATAAATCCTGGTTGCTGTCTCTTTATGAGGAGTTGTGGCCCGTTGTCAGGCAACGTGGCGTGGT
GTGCACTGTGTTTGCTGACGCAACCCCCACTGGTTGGGGCATTGCCACCACCTGTCAGCTCCTTTCCGGG
ACTTTCGCTTTCCCCCTCCCTATTGCCACGGCGGAACTCAGTGCCGCCTGCCTTGCCCGCTGCTGGACAG
GGGCTCGGCTGTTGGGCACTGACAATTCCGTGGTGTTGTCGGGGAAATCATCGTCCTTTCCTTGGCTGCT
CGCCTGTGTTGCCACCTGGATTCTGCGCGGGACGTCCTTCTGCTACGTCCCTTCGGCCCTCAATCCAGCG
GACCTTCCTTCCCGCGGCCTGCTGCCGGCTCTGCGGCCTCTTCCGCGGCTTCGAGATCTGCCTCGACTGT
GCCTTCTAGTTGCCAGCCATCTGTTGTTTGCCCCTCCCCCGTGCCTTCCTTGACCCTGGAAGGTGCCACT
CCCACTGTCCTTTCCTAATAAAATGAGGAAATTGCATCAAATTGTCTGAGTAGGTGTCATTCTATTCTGG
GGGGTGGGGTGGGGCAGGACAGCAAGGGGGAGGATTGGGCAGACAATAGCAGGCATGCTGGGGACTCGAG
TTAAGGGCGAATCGCTGGGACGCCCGAACGGTGGCTACTCGTTGACATAAGCCTGTTCGGTTCGTAAACT
GTAATGCAAGTAGCGTATGCGCTCACGCAACTGGTCCAGAACCTTGACCGAACGCAGCGGTGGTAACGGC
GCAGTGGCGGTTTTCATGGCTTGTTATGACTGTTTTTTTGTACAGTCTATGCCTCGGGCATCCAAGCAGC
AAGCGCGTTACGCCGTGGGTCGATGTTTGATGTTATGGAGCAGCAACGATGTTACGCAGCAGCAACGATG
TTACGCAGCAGGGCAGTCGCCCTAAAACAAAGTTAGGTGGCTCAAGTATGGGCATCATTCGTACATGTAG
GCTCGGCCCTGACCAAGTCAAATCCATGCGGGCTGCTCTTGATCTTTTCGGTCGTGAGTTCGGTGATGTA
GCCACCTACTCCCAACATCAGCCGGACTCCGATTACCTCGGGAACTTGCTCCGTAGTAAGACATTTATTG
CGCTTGCTGCCTTCGACCAAGAAGCGGTTGTTGGCGCTCTCGCGGCTTACGTTCTGCCCAAGTTTGAGCA
GCCGCGTAGTGAGATCTATATCTATGATCTCGCAGTCTCCGGCGAGCACCGGAGGCAGGGCATTGCCACC
GCGCTCATCAATCTCCTCAAGCATGAGGCCAACGCGCTTGGTGCTTATGTGATCTACGTGCAAGCAGATT
ACGGTGACGATCCCGCAGTGGCTCTCTATACAAAGTTGGGCATACGGGAAGAAGTGATGCACTTTGATAT
CGACCCAAGTACCGCCACCTAACAATTCGTTCAAGCCGAGATCGGCTTCCCGGCCGCGGAGTTGTTCGGT
AAATTGTCACAACGCCGC
Features (pLannotate 1.2.2; 17 found; start..end, strand, type, name):
      1..224     +  mobile_element Tn7R: mini-Tn7 element (right end of the Tn7 transposon) Tn7
    288..876     -  rep_origin     ori: high-copy-number ColE1/pMB1/pBR322/pUC origin of replication
    915..1775    -  CDS            AmpR: β-lactamase; bla; confers resistance to ampicillin, carbenicillin, and related antibiotics
   1776..1847    -  promoter       AmpR promoter: bla
   1872..2037    +  mobile_element Tn7L: mini-Tn7 element (left end of the Tn7 transposon) Tn7
   2070..2434    +  enhancer       CMV enhancer: human cytomegalovirus immediate early enhancer
   2435..2638    +  promoter       CMV promoter: human cytomegalovirus (CMV) immediate early promoter
   2703..2741    +  misc_feature   Ad SA (fragment): adenovirus major late transcript splice acceptor (Friedrich and Soriano, 1991)
   2774..2983    -  CDS            PTP (fragment): TERM_ADE02 - Experimental evidence at protein level: Swiss-Prot protein existence level 1. Protein covalently bound to the viral DNA that acts as a primer for viral genomic replication by DNA strand displacement. Assembles on the viral origin of replication in an initiation complex with viral polymerase, DBP, host NFIA and host POU2F1/OCT1. During initiation, the polymerase covalently couples the first dCTP with Ser- 580 of pTP. The terminal protein stimulates the template activity over 20 fold compared to protein-free templates. Neo-synthesized viral genomes are linked to two preterminal prot
   3014..3103    +  intron         chimeric intron (fragment): chimera between introns from adenovirus and immunoglobulin heavy chain genes
   3122..3168    +  CDS            IgH signal sequence (fragment): signal sequence from the mouse immunoglobulin heavy chain variable region
   3224..3289    +  CDS            3xFLAG: three tandem FLAG® epitope tags, followed by an enterokinase cleavage site
   3338..16396   +  CDS            HUWE1: HUWE1_HUMAN - Also known as KIAA0312, KIAA1578, UREB1. Experimental evidence at protein level: Swiss-Prot protein existence level 1. E3 ubiquitin-protein ligase which mediates ubiquitination and subsequent proteasomal degradation of target proteins (PubMed:15989957, PubMed:19713937, PubMed:15567145, PubMed:15767685, PubMed:18488021, PubMed:17567951, PubMed:19037095, PubMed:20534529). Regulates apoptosis by catalyzing the polyubiquitination and degradation of MCL1 (PubMed:15989957). Mediates monoubiquitination of DNA polymerase beta (POLB) at 'Lys-41', 'Lys-61' and 'Lys-81', thereby playing a r
  16452..16993   +  misc_feature   WPRE (fragment): woodchuck hepatitis virus posttranscriptional regulatory element
  17007..17118   +  polyA_signal   bGH poly(A) signal: bovine growth hormone polyadenylation signal
  17262..17290   +  promoter       Pc promoter: intI1 (promoter lies within the coding sequence); class 1 integron promoter
  17479..18012   +  CDS            GmR: gentamycin acetyltransferase; aacC1; confers resistance to gentamycin
