[The description below was written by a language model from this plasmid's Addgene catalogue record and pLannotate feature annotations shown in this document.]
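Description:
pDARMO_CMVT_3xFLAG-HUWE1_delta169-189 is an 18.1 kb mammalian expression plasmid built on the pDARMO backbone, carrying the human E3 ubiquitin ligase HUWE1 with an internal deletion of residues 169-189. It is propagated in E. coli through a high-copy ColE1/pUC-type origin and selected with ampicillin via the β-lactamase gene.

The expression cassette is driven by the human cytomegalovirus immediate early enhancer and promoter. Downstream of the promoter the annotation detects short adenovirus-derived fragments (a major late transcript splice acceptor, and a reverse-strand match to the preterminal protein gene), part of a chimeric adenovirus/immunoglobulin intron and a partial match to an immunoglobulin heavy chain signal sequence. Together these most plausibly reflect an adenoviral leader and intron module in the 5′ untranslated region that boosts expression, rather than functional coding elements, though the record does not say so explicitly. The open reading frame begins with an N-terminal 3xFLAG epitope, useful for detection and affinity purification, followed by the roughly 13 kb HUWE1 coding sequence, which was inserted by Gibson assembly. A WPRE fragment and the bovine growth hormone polyadenylation signal follow, enhancing transcript stability and 3′ end processing.

The cassette, along with a gentamicin resistance gene under the Pc integron promoter, lies between the Tn7L and Tn7R mini-Tn7 ends. This arrangement is characteristic of vectors that can be transposed into a bacmid for baculovirus-mediated delivery, although the record states only mammalian cell expression as the purpose. The construct comes from a structural and functional study of how HUWE1's solenoid architecture contributes to ligase activity and substrate recognition, where a deletion mutant like this would serve to probe the role of the removed segment.
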