Addgene plasmid #187135: pDARMO_CMVT_3xFLAG-HUWE1_delta169-189
Purpose: mammalian cell expression of 3xFLAG-HUWE1 delta169-189
Depositing lab: Eric Fischer. Depositing organization: Dana-Farber Cancer Institute. Publication: Solenoid architecture of HUWE1 contributes to ligase activity and substrate recognition. Hunkeler M, Jin CY, Ma MW, Monda JK, Overwijn D, Bennett EJ, Fischer ES. Mol Cell. 2021 Sep 2;81(17):3468-3480.e7. doi: 10.1016/j.molcel.2021.06.032. Epub 2021 Jul 26. PubMed 34314700.
Backbone
  Vector backbone: pDARMO
  Vector type: Mammalian Expression
Growth in bacteria
  Bacterial resistance: Ampicillin, 100 μg/mL
  Growth temperature: 37°C
  Growth strain: DH5alpha
  Copy number: High Copy
Gene/Insert
  Gene/Insert name: HUWE1
  Species: H. sapiens (human)
  Insert size (bp): 13059
  Mutation: delta169-189
  Entrez Gene: HUWE1 (a.k.a. ARF-BP1, HECTH9, HSPC272, Ib772, LASU1, MRXST, MULE, URE-B1, UREB1)
  Tag / fusion protein: 3xFLAG (N terminal on insert)
  Cloning method: Gibson Cloning
Terms and licenses: Academic/Nonprofit Terms; Industry Terms: Not Available to Industry
How to cite: pDARMO_CMVT_3xFLAG-HUWE1_delta169-189 was a gift from Eric Fischer (Addgene plasmid # 187135 ; http://n2t.net/addgene:187135 ; RRID:Addgene_187135)
